Addgene plasmid #121391: pGAD-Atg17(F317D)
Purpose: For Yeast-two-hybrid analysis
Depositing lab: Daniel Klionsky. Depositing organization: University of Michigan. Publication: The Atg17-Atg31-Atg29 Complex Coordinates with Atg11 to Recruit the Vam7 SNARE and Mediate Autophagosome-Vacuole Fusion. Liu X, Mao K, Yu AYH, Omairi-Nasser A, Austin J 2nd, Glick BS, Yip CK, Klionsky DJ. Curr Biol. 2016 Jan 25;26(2):150-160. doi: 10.1016/j.cub.2015.11.054. Epub 2016 Jan 7. PubMed 26774783.
Backbone
  Vector backbone: pGAD-c1
  Vector type: Yeast Expression
  Selectable markers: LEU2
Growth in bacteria
  Bacterial resistance: Ampicillin, 100 μg/mL
  Growth temperature: 37°C
  Growth strain: DH5alpha
  Copy number: Unknown
Gene/Insert
  Gene/Insert name: ATG17
  Species: S. cerevisiae (budding yeast)
  Mutation: Phenylalanine 317 to Aspartic acid
  Promoter: ADH1 promoter
  Cloning method: Restriction Enzyme; 5′ cloning site Cla1 (unknown if destroyed); 3′ cloning site Sal1 (unknown if destroyed)
  Sequencing primers: 5′ atcacggctagtaaaattgatg
Terms and licenses: Academic/Nonprofit Terms; Industry Terms: Not Available to Industry
How to cite: pGAD-Atg17(F317D) was a gift from Daniel Klionsky (Addgene plasmid # 121391 ; http://n2t.net/addgene:121391 ; RRID:Addgene_121391)
