[The description below was written by a language model from this plasmid's Addgene catalogue record and pLannotate feature annotations shown in this document.]
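Description:
pGAD-Atg17(F317D) is a yeast two-hybrid "prey" plasmid built on the pGAD-c1 backbone, an E. coli–yeast shuttle vector of about 7.9 kb. In bacteria it replicates from a ColE1/pUC-type origin and is selected with ampicillin through the β-lactamase gene. In Saccharomyces cerevisiae it is maintained episomally by the 2μ origin and selected through the LEU2 auxotrophic marker, which is driven by its own promoter and restores leucine prototrophy in leu2 hosts. Short remnants of lac regulatory elements, lacI, rop and the pBR322 bom region are also annotated; these are backbone carry-over rather than functional parts of the design.

The expression cassette uses the yeast ADH1 promoter to drive a fusion protein consisting of an SV40 large T antigen nuclear localization signal, the GAL4 transcriptional activation domain, and the S. cerevisiae ATG17 coding sequence. ATG17 was inserted downstream of the activation domain by restriction cloning, and transcription ends at the ADH1 terminator, which is preceded by a residual fragment of ADH1 coding sequence. Atg17 is an autophagy scaffold protein that works with Atg13, Atg29 and Atg31 to organize the pre-autophagosomal structure and to regulate Atg1 kinase. This version carries a phenylalanine-to-aspartate substitution at residue 317.

In a two-hybrid assay, the plasmid is paired with a construct expressing a GAL4 DNA-binding-domain fusion. If the two fusion proteins interact, GAL4 activity is reconstituted and reporter genes are switched on. The point mutant is presumably meant to test how this residue contributes to Atg17's binding to partner proteins, although the record gives the purpose only as yeast two-hybrid analysis.
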