Features (pLannotate 1.2.2; 18 found; start..end, strand, type, name):
     13..409     +  promoter       ADH1 promoter: S. cerevisiae ADH1; promoter for alcohol dehydrogenase 1
    455..474     +  CDS            SV40 NLS (fragment): nuclear localization signal of SV40 (simian virus 40) large T antigen
    491..832     +  CDS            GAL4 activation domain: activation domain of the GAL4 transcriptional activator; Saccharomyces cerevisiae GAL4 (truncated)
    860..2107    +  CDS            ATG17: ATG17_YEAST - Also known as APG17. Experimental evidence at protein level: Swiss-Prot protein existence level 1. Autophagy-specific protein that functions with ATG13, ATG29, and CIS1/ATG31 in response to autophagy-inducing signals as a scaffold to recruit other ATG proteins to organize pre-autophagosomal structure (PAS) formation. Modulates the timing and magnitude of the autophagy response, such as the size of the sequestering vesicles, through interacting with and regulating ATG1 kinase activity. Plays particularly a role in pexophagy and nucleophagy. With ATG13, is required for ATG1 activat
   2376..2510    +  CDS            ADH1 (fragment): ADH1_YEAST - Also known as ADC1. Experimental evidence at protein level: Swiss-Prot protein existence level 1. This isozyme preferentially catalyzes the conversion of primary unbranched alcohols to their corresponding aldehydes. Also shows activity toward secondary alcohols. From Saccharomyces cerevisiae (strain ATCC 204508 / S288c) (Baker's yeast).
   2514..2701    +  terminator     ADH1 terminator: S. cerevisiae ADH1; transcription terminator for the S. cerevisiae alcohol dehydrogenase 1 (ADH1) gene
   2822..3916    -  CDS            LEU2: 3-isopropylmalate dehydrogenase, required for leucine biosynthesis; S. cerevisiae LEU2; yeast auxotrophic marker
   3917..4322    -  promoter       LEU2 promoter: S. cerevisiae LEU2
   4388..4404    -  protein_bind   lac operator: The lac repressor binds to the lac operator to inhibit transcription in E. coli. This inhibition can be relieved by adding lactose or isopropyl-β-D-thiogalactopyranoside (IPTG). lac repressor encoded by lacI
   4412..4442    -  promoter       lac promoter: promoter for the E. coli lac operon
   4457..4478    -  protein_bind   CAP binding site: CAP binding activates transcription in the presence of cAMP. E. coli catabolite activator protein
   4491..4583    -  CDS            lacI (fragment): lac repressor; lacI; The lac repressor binds to the lac operator to inhibit transcription in E. coli. This inhibition can be relieved by adding lactose or isopropyl-β-D-thiogalactopyranoside (IPTG).
   4766..5354    -  rep_origin     ori: high-copy-number ColE1/pMB1/pBR322/pUC origin of replication
   5525..6385    -  CDS            AmpR: β-lactamase; bla; confers resistance to ampicillin, carbenicillin, and related antibiotics
   6386..6490    -  promoter       AmpR promoter: bla
   6585..6620    +  CDS            rop (fragment): Rop protein, which maintains plasmids at low copy number; rop
   6722..6771    +  misc_feature   bom (fragment): basis of mobility region from pBR322
   6772..3       +  rep_origin     2μ ori (across the origin): yeast 2μ plasmid origin of replication
>Addgene plasmid #121391 | pGAD-Atg17(F317D) | addgene full sequence | sequence record 239325 | Addgene NGS Result
GTTGCTTGCATGCAACTTCTTTTCTTTTTTTTTCTTTTCTCTCTCCCCCGTTGTTGTCTCACCATATCCG
CAATGACAAAAAAATGATGGAAGACACTAAAGGAAAAAATTAACGACAAAGACAGCACCAACAGATGTCG
TTGTTCCAGAGCTGATGAGGGGTATCTCGAAGCACACGAAACTTTTTCCTTCCTTCATTCACGCACACTA
CTCTCTAATGAGCAACGGTATACGGCCTTCCTTCCAGTTACTTGAATTTGAAATAAAAAAAAGTTTGCTG
TCTTGCTATCAAGTATAAATAGACCTGCAATTATTAATCTTTTGTTTCCTCGTCATTGTTCTCGTTCCCT
TTCTTCCTTGTTTCTTTTTCTGCACAATATTTCAAGCTATACCAAGCATACAATCAACTCCAAGCTTTGC
AAAGATGGATAAAGCGGAATTAATTCCCGAGCCTCCAAAAAAGAAGAGAAAGGTCGAATTGGGTACCGCC
GCCAATTTTAATCAAAGTGGGAATATTGCTGATAGCTCATTGTCCTTCACTTTCACTAACAGTAGCAACG
GTCCGAACCTCATAACAACTCAAACAAATTCTCAAGCGCTTTCACAACCAATTGCCTCCTCTAACGTTCA
TGATAACTTCATGAATAATGAAATCACGGCTAGTAAAATTGATGATGGTAATAATTCAAAACCACTGTCA
CCTGGTTGGACGGACCAAACTGCGTATAACGCGTTTGGAATCACTACAGGGATGTTTAATACCACTACAA
TGGATGATGTATATAACTATCTATTCGATGATGAAGATACCCCACCAAACCCAAAAAAAGAGATCGAATT
CCCCGGGGGATCCATCGATAACGAAGCAGATGTTACAAAATTTGTTAATAATGCCAGGAAAACGCTGACC
GATGCTCAACTTTTATGTTCAAGTGCTAATTTAAGGATTGTAGATATTAAGAAAAAATTGTCATCTTGGC
AGTTGAGTATTTCAAAACTCAATTTTCTAATAGTTGGCTTGAGACAGCAAGGAAAGTTTCTTTACACTAT
TTTAAAGGAAGGCATTGGGACAAAGCTAATCCAGAAACAATGGAATCAAGCTGTCTTAGTGGTCTTAGTT
GATGAGATGAAGTACTGGCAATATGAAATCACTTCTAAAGTACAAAGGTTGGATGGTATAGTAAATGAAT
TGAGCATATCAGAAAAAGATGATACCGATCCCTCTAAACTAGGAGATTACATCTCGAGAGACAACGTTAA
CTTATTGAATGACAAACTGAAAGAAGTGCCAGTAATTGAGCGTCAAATTGAAAACATTAAGCTTCAATAC
GAAAATATGGTCAGAAAAGTTAACAAAGAACTGATTGATACCAAGTTGACGGACGTAACTCAAAAATTCC
AAAGTAAATTTGGTATAGATAACCTGATGGAAACAAATGTTGCAGAGCAGTTTAGCAGGGAACTAACGGA
CCTTGAAAAAGATTTAGCAGAGATAATGAATTCATTGACACAGCACTTTGATAAGACATTGCTGTTACAA
GATAAAAAAATTGATAACGATGAACGTGAGGAGCTGTTTAAGGTGGTACAAGGCGACGACAAAGAACTAT
ACAACATTTTCAAAACTCTGCATGAGGTAATTGATGACGTGGACAAAACAATTCTTAACTTGGGTCAATT
TTTGCAGGCAAAAATAAAGGAAAAGACAGAACTACACAGCGAAGTTTCTGAAATAATAAACGATTTCAAT
AGAAATTTGGAATATCTATTAATCTTTAAAGATATTTCCAATCTGATTGATAGCGACAAAAATTCCTGTA
CACAAGATATTCAAACAACTAAGGAACTTTGTGAATTTTATGATAATTTTGAAGAAAGCTACGGTAACTT
AGTTCTAGAAGCAAAGAGGAGAAAGGATGTGGCAAACAGAATGAAAACTATATTGAAAGATTGTGAAAAG
CAGTTGCAGAATTTAGATGCTCAGGACCAGGAAGAACGTCAGAATTTTATAGCGGAAAATGGAACTTATC
TTCCTGAGACAATCTGGCCCGGTAAAATTGACGATTTTTCTTCCCTGTACACTTTAAATTACAACGTGAA
GAATCCTTAGAAAAAAGGAAAAAAAGGCTGCAGAGATCTATGAATCGTAGATACTGAAAAACCCCGCAAG
TTCACTTCAACTGTGCATCGTGCACCATCTCAATTTCTTTCATTTATACATCGTTTTGCCTTCTTTTATG
TAACTATACTCCTCTAAGTTTCAATCTTGGCCATGTAACCTCTGATCTATAGAATTTTTTAAATGACTAG
AATTAATGCCCATCTTTTTTTTGGACCTAAATTCTTCATGAAAATATATTACGAGGGCTTATTCAGAAGC
TTTGGACTTCTTCGCCAGAGGTTTGGTCAAGTCTCCAATCAAGGTTGTCGGCTTGTCTACCTTGCCAGAA
ATTTACGAAAAGATGGAAAAGGGTCAAATCGTTGGTAGATACGTTGTTGACACTTCTAAATAAGCGAATT
TCTTATGATTTATGATTTTTATTATTAAATAAGTTATAAAAAAAATAAGTGTATACAAATTTTAAAGTGA
CTCTTAGGTTTTAAAACGAAAATTCTTATTCTTGAGTAACTCTTTCCTGTAGGTCAGGTTGCTTTCTCAG
GTATAGCATGAGGTCGCTCTTATTGACCACACCTCTACCGGCATGCCGGTCGAAATTCCCCTACCCTATG
AACATATTCCATTTTGTAATTTCGTGTCGTTTCTATTATGAATTTCATTTATAAAGTTTATGTACAAATA
TCATAAAAAAAGAGAATCTTTTTAAGCAAGGATTTTCTTAACCTCTTCGGCGACAGCATCACCGACTTCG
GTGGTACTGTTGGAACCACCTAAATCACCAGTTCTGATACCTGCATCCAAAACCTTTTTAACTGCATCTT
CAATGGCCTTACCTTCTTCAGGCAAGTTCAATGACAATTTCAACATCATTGCAGCAGACAAGATAGTGGC
GATAGGGTTGACCTTATTCTTTGGCAAATCTGGAGCAGAACCGTGGCATGGTTCGTACAAACCAAATGCG
GTGTTCTTGTCTGGCAAAGAGGCCAAGGACGCAGATGGCAACAAACCCAAGGAACCTGGGATAACGGAGG
CTTCATCGGAGACGATATCACCAAACATGTTGCTGGTGATTATAATACCATTTAGGTGGGTTGGGTTCCT
AACTAGGATCATGGCGGCAGAATCAATCAATTGATGTTGAACCTTCAATGTAGGAAATTCGTTCTTGATG
GTTTCCTCCACAGTTTTTCTCCATAATCTTGAAGAGGCCAAAACATTAGCTTTATCCAAGGACCAAATAG
GCAATGGTGGCTCATGTTGTAGGGCCATGAAAGCGGCCATTCTTGTGATTCTTTGCACTTCTGGAACGGT
GTATTGTTCACTATCCCAAGCGACACCATCACCATCGTCTTCCTTTCTCTTACCAAAGTAAATACCTCCC
ACTAATTCTCTGACAACAACGAAGTCAGTACCTTTAGCAAATTGTGGCTTGATTGGAGATAAGTCTAAAA
GAGAGTCGGATGCAAAGTTACATGGTCTTAAGTTGGCGTACAATTGAAGTTCTTTACGGATTTTTAGTAA
ACCTTGTTCAGGTCTAACACTACCTGTACCCCATTTAGGACCACCCACAGCACCTAACAAAACGGCATCA
GCCTTCTTGGAGGCTTCCAGCGCCTCATCTGGAAGTGGGACACCTGTAGCTTCGATAGCAGCACCACCAA
TTAAATGATTTTCGAAATCGAACTTGACATTGGAACGAACATCAGAAATAGCTTTAAGAACCTTAATGGC
TTCGGCTGTGATTTCTTGACCAACGTGGTCACCTGGCAAAACGACGATCTTCTTAGGGGCAGACATTAGA
ATGGTATATCCTTGAAATATATATATATATTGCTGAAATGTAAAAGGTAAGAAAAGTTAGAAAGTAAGAC
GATTGCTAACCACCTATTGGAAAAAACAATAGGTCCTTAAATAATATTGTCAACTTCAAGTATTGTGATG
CAAGCATTTAGTCATGAACGCTTCTCTATTCTATATGAAAAGCCGGTTCCGGCGCTCTCACCTTTCCTTT
TTCTCCCAATTTTTCAGTTGAAAAAGGTATATGCGTCAGGCGACCTCTGAAATTAACAAAAAATTTCCAG
TCATCGAATTTGATTCTGTGCGATAGCGCCCCTGTGTGTTCTCGTTATGTTGAGGAAAAAAATAATGGTT
GCTAAGAGATTCGAACTCTTGCATCTTACGATACCTGAGTATTCCCACAGTTGGGGGATCTCGACTCTAG
CTAGAGGATCAATTCGTAATCATGTCATAGCTGTTTCCTGTGTGAAATTGTTATCCGCTCACAATTCCAC
ACAACATACGAGCCGGAAGCATAAAGTGTAAAGCCTGGGGTGCCTAATGAGTGAGCTAACTCACATTAAT
TGCGTTGCGCTCACTGCCCGCTTTCCAGTCGGGAAACCTGTCGTGCCAGCTGCATTAATGAATCGGCCAA
CGCGCGGGGAGAGGCGGTTTGCGTATTGGGCGCTCTTCCGCTTCCTCGCTCACTGACTCGCTGCGCTCGG
TCGTTCGGCTGCGGCGAGCGGTATCAGCTCACTCAAAGGCGGTAATACGGTTATCCACAGAATCAGGGGA
TAACGCAGGAAAGAACATGTGAGCAAAAGGCCAGCAAAAGGCCAGGAACCGTAAAAAGGCCGCGTTGCTG
GCGTTTTTCCATAGGCTCCGCCCCCCTGACGAGCATCACAAAAATCGACGCTCAAGTCAGAGGTGGCGAA
ACCCGACAGGACTATAAAGATACCAGGCGTTTCCCCCTGGAAGCTCCCTCGTGCGCTCTCCTGTTCCGAC
CCTGCCGCTTACCGGATACCTGTCCGCCTTTCTCCCTTCGGGAAGCGTGGCGCTTTCTCATAGCTCACGC
TGTAGGTATCTCAGTTCGGTGTAGGTCGTTCGCTCCAAGCTGGGCTGTGTGCACGAACCCCCCGTTCAGC
CCGACCGCTGCGCCTTATCCGGTAACTATCGTCTTGAGTCCAACCCGGTAAGACACGACTTATCGCCACT
GGCAGCAGCCACTGGTAACAGGATTAGCAGAGCGAGGTATGTAGGCGGTGCTACAGAGTTCTTGAAGTGG
TGGCCTAACTACGGCTACACTAGAAGAACAGTATTTGGTATCTGCGCTCTGCTGAAGCCAGTTACCTTCG
GAAAAAGAGTTGGTAGCTCTTGATCCGGCAAACAAACCACCGCTGGTAGCGGTGGTTTTTTTGTTTGCAA
GCAGCAGATTACGCGCAGAAAAAAAGGATCTCAAGAAGATCCTTTAATCTTTTCTACGGGGTCTGACGCT
CAGTGGAACGAAAACTCACGTTAAGGGATTTTGGTCATGAGATTATCAAAAAGGATCTTCACCTAGATCC
TTTTAAATTAAAAATGAAGTTTTAAATCAATCTAAAGTATATATGAGTAAACTTGGTCTGACAGTTACCA
ATGCTTAATCAGTGAGGCACCTATCTCAGCGATCTGTCTATTTCGTTCATCCATAGTTGCCTGACTCCCC
GTCGTGTAGATAACTACGATACGGGAGGGCTTACCATCTGGCCCCAGTGCTGCAATGATACCGCGAGACC
CACGCTCACCGGCTCCAGATTTATCAGCAATAAACCAGCCAGCCGGAAGGGCCGAGCGCAGAAGTGGTCC
TGCAACTTTATCCGCCTCCATCCAGTCTATTAATTGTTGCCGGGAAGCTAGAGTAAGTAGTTCGCCAGTT
AATAGTTTGCGCAACGTTGTTGCCATTGCTACAGGCATCGTGGTGTCACGCTCGTCGTTTGGTATGGCTT
CATTCAGCTCCGGTTCCCAACGATCAAGGCGAGTTACATGATCCCCCATGTTGTGCAAAAAAGCGGTTAG
CTCCTTCGGTCCTCCGATCGTTGTCAGAAGTAAGTTGGCCGCAGTGTTATCACTCATGGTTATGGCAGCA
CTGCATAATTCTCTTACTGTCATGCCATCCGTAAGATGCTTTTCTGTGACTGGTGAGTACTCAACCAAGT
CATTCTGAGAATAGTGTATGCGGCGACCGAGTTGCTCTTGCCCGGCGTCAATACGGGATAATACCGCGCC
ACATAGCAGAACTTTAAAAGTGCTCATCATTGGAAAACGTTCTTCGGGGCGAAAACTCTCAAGGATCTTA
CCGCTGTTGAGATCCAGTTCGATGTAACCCACTCGTGCACCCAACTGATCTTCAGCATCTTTTACTTTCA
CCAGCGTTTCTGGGTGAGCAAAAACAGGAAGGCAAAATGCCGCAAAAAAGGGAATAAGGGCGACACGGAA
ATGTTGAATACTCATACTCTTCCTTTTTCAATATTATTGAAGCATTTATCAGGGTTATTGTCTCATGAGC
GGATACATATTTGAATGTATTTAGAAAAATAAACAAATAGGGGTTCCGCGCACATTTCCCCGAAAAGTGC
CACCTGACGTCTAAGAAACCATTATTATCATGACATTAACCTATAAAAATAGGCGTATCACGAGGCCCTT
TCGTCTCGCGCGTTTCGGTGATGACGGTGAAAACCTCTGACACATGCAGCTCCCGGAGACGGTCACAGCT
TGTCTGTAAGCGGATGCCGGGAGCAGACAAGCCCGTCAGGGCGCGTCAGCGGGTGTTGGCGGGTGTCGGG
GCTGGCTTAACTATGCGGCATCAGAGCAGATTGTACTGAGAGTGCACCATAACGCATTTAAGCATAAACA
CGCACTATGCCGTTCTTCTCATGTATATATATATACAGGCAACACGCAGATATAGGTGCGACGTGAACAG
TGAGCTGTATGTGCGCAGCTCGCGTTGCATTTTCGGAAGCGCTCGTTTTCGGAAACGCTTTGAAGTTCCT
ATTCCGAAGTTCCTATTCTCTAGCTAGAAAGTATAGGAACTTCAGAGCGCTTTTGAAAACCAAAAGCGCT
CTGAAGACGCACTTTCAAAAAACCAAAAACGCACCGGACTGTAACGAGCTACTAAAATATTGCGAATACC
GCTTCCACAAACATTGCTCAAAAGTATCTCTTTGCTATATATCTCTGTGCTATATCCCTATATAACCTAC
CCATCCACCTTTCGCTCCTTGAACTTGCATCTAAACTCGACCTCTACATTTTTTATGTTTATCTCTAGTA
TTACTCTTTAGACAAAAAAATTGTAGTAAGAACTATTCATAGAGTGAATCGAAAACAATACGAAAATGTA
AACATTTCCTATACGTAGTATATAGAGACAAAATAGAAGAAACCGTTCATAATTTTCTGACCAATGAAGA
ATCATCAACGCTATCACTTTCTGTTCACAAAGTATGCGCAATCCACATCGGTATAGAATATAATCGGGGA
TGCCTTTATCTTGAAAAAATGCACCCGCAGCTTCGCTAGTAATCAGTAAACGCGGGAAGTGGAGTCAGGC
TTTTTTTATGGAAGAGAAAATAGACACCAAAGTAGCCTTCTTCTAACCTTAACGGACCTACAGTGCAAAA
AGTTATCAAGAGACTGCATTATAGAGCGCACAAAGGAGAAAAAAAGTAATCTAAGATGCTTTGTTAGAAA
AATAGCGCTCTCGGGATGCATTTTTGTAGAACAAAAAAGAAGTATAGATTCTTTGTTGGTAAAATAGCGC
TCTCGCGTTGCATTTCTGTTCTGTAAAAATGCAGCTCAGATTCTTTGTTTGAAAAATTAGCGCTCTCGCG
TTGCATTTTTGTTTTACAAAAATGAAGCACAGATTCTTCGTTGGTAAAATAGCGCTTTCGCGTTGCATTT
CTGTTCTGTAAAAATGCAGCTCAGATTCTTTGTTTGAAAAATTAGCGCTCTCGCGTTGCATTTTTGTTCT
ACAAAATGAAGCACAGATGCTTC
